>Addgene plasmid #236907 | pFC37A HiBiT CMV-neo Flexi Vector | depositor full sequence | sequence record 470848 | pFC37A HiBiT CMV-neo Flexi Vector sequence 5651 bps
TCAATATTGGCCATTAGCCATATTATTCATTGGTTATATAGCATAAATCAATATTGGCTATTGGCCATTG
CATACGTTGTATCTATATCATAATATGTACATTTATATTGGCTCATGTCCAATATGACCGCCATGTTGGC
ATTGATTATTGACTAGTTATTAATAGTAATCAATTACGGGGTCATTAGTTCATAGCCCATATATGGAGTT
CCGCGTTACATAACTTACGGTAAATGGCCCGCCTGGCTGACCGCCCAACGACCCCCGCCCATTGACGTCA
ATAATGACGTATGTTCCCATAGTAACGCCAATAGGGACTTTCCATTGACGTCAATGGGTGGAGTATTTAC
GGTAAACTGCCCACTTGGCAGTACATCAAGTGTATCATATGCCAAGTCCGCCCCCTATTGACGTCAATGA
CGGTAAATGGCCCGCCTGGCATTATGCCCAGTACATGACCTTACGGGACTTTCCTACTTGGCAGTACATC
TACGTATTAGTCATCGCTATTACCATGGTGATGCGGTTTTGGCAGTACACCAATGGGCGTGGATAGCGGT
TTGACTCACGGGGATTTCCAAGTCTCCACCCCATTGACGTCAATGGGAGTTTGTTTTGGCACCAAAATCA
ACGGGACTTTCCAAAATGTCGTAATAACCCCGCCCCGTTGACGCAAATGGGCGGTAGGCGTGTACGGTGG
GAGGTCTATATAAGCAGAGCTGGTTTAGTGAACCGTCAGATCACTAGAAGCTTTATTGCGGTAGTTTATC
ACAGTTAAATTGCTAACGCAGTCAGTGCTTCTGACACAACAGTCTCGAACTTAAGCTGCAGAAGTTGGTC
GTGAGGCACTGGGCAGGTAAGTATCAAGGTTACAAGACAGGTTTAAGGAGACCAATAGAAACTGGGCTTG
TCGAGACAGAGAAGACTCTTGCGTTTCTGATAGGCACCTATTGGTCTTACTGACATCCACTTTGCCTTTC
TCTCCACAGGTGTCCACTCCCAGTTCAATTACAGCTCTTAAGGCTAGAGTATTAATACGACTCACTATAG
GGCTAGCGATCGCCATGGAATAAGTAAGGAATCCACATGGCACAGGTTATCAACACGTTTGACGGGGTTG
CGGATTATCTTCAGACATATCATAAGCTACCTGATAATTACATTACAAAATCAGAAGCACAAGCCCTCGG
CTGGGTGGCATCAAAAGGGAACCTTGCAGACGTCGCTCCGGGGAAAAGCATCGGCGGAGACATCTTCTCA
AACAGGGAAGGCAAACTCCCGGGCAAAAGCGGACGAACATGGCGTGAAGCGGATATTAACTATACATCAG
GCTTCAGAAATTCAGACCGGATTCTTTACTCAAGCGACTGGCTGATTTACAAAACAACGGACCATTATCA
GACCTTTACAAAAATCAGATAATGTTTAATGACCCCGTGTCGAGCTCAAGGCAGTTCAGGTGGCTCGAGC
GGTGTGAGCGGCTGGCGGCTGTTCAAGAAGATTAGCTAAGGCCGCGACTCTAGAGTCGACCTGCAGGCAT
GCAAGCTGATCCGGCTGCTAACAAAGCCCGAAAGGAAGCTGAGTTGGCTGCTGCCACCGCTGAGCAATAA
CTAGCATAACCCCTTGGGGCGGCCGCTTCGAGCAGACATGATAAGATACATTGATGAGTTTGGACAAACC
ACAACTAGAATGCAGTGAAAAAAATGCTTTATTTGTGAAATTTGTGATGCTATTGCTTTATTTGTAACCA
TTATAAGCTGCAATAAACAAGTTAACAACAACAATTGCATTCATTTTATGTTTCAGGTTCAGGGGGAGAT
GTGGGAGGTTTTTTTAAGCAAGTAAAACCTCTACAAATGTGGTAAAATCGAATTTTAACAAAATATTAAC
GCTTACAATTTCCTGATGCGGTATTTTCTCCTTACGCATCTGTGCGGTATTTCACACCGCATACGCGGAT
CTGCGCAGCACCATGGCCTGAAATAACCTCTGAAAGAGGAACTTGGTTAGGTACCTTCTGAGGCGGAAAG
AACCAGCTGTGGAATGTGTGTCAGTTAGGGTGTGGAAAGTCCCCAGGCTCCCCAGCAGGCAGAAGTATGC
AAAGCATGCATCTCAATTAGTCAGCAACCAGGTGTGGAAAGTCCCCAGGCTCCCCAGCAGGCAGAAGTAT
GCAAAGCATGCATCTCAATTAGTCAGCAACCATAGTCCCGCCCCTAACTCCGCCCATCCCGCCCCTAACT
CCGCCCAGTTCCGCCCATTCTCCGCCCCATGGCTGACTAATTTTTTTTATTTATGCAGAGGCCGAGGCCG
CCTCGGCCTCTGAGCTATTCCAGAAGTAGTGAGGAGGCTTTTTTGGAGGCCTAGGCTTTTGCAAAAAGCT
TGATTCTTCTGACACAACAGTCTCGAACTTAAGGCTAGAGCCACCATGATTGAACAAGATGGATTGCACG
CAGGTTCTCCGGCCGCTTGGGTGGAGAGGCTATTCGGCTATGACTGGGCACAACAGACAATCGGCTGCTC
TGATGCCGCCGTGTTCCGGCTGTCAGCGCAGGGGCGCCCGGTTCTTTTTGTCAAGACCGACCTGTCCGGT
GCCCTGAATGAACTGCAGGACGAGGCAGCGCGGCTATCGTGGCTGGCCACGACGGGCGTTCCTTGCGCAG
CTGTGCTCGACGTTGTCACTGAAGCGGGAAGGGACTGGCTGCTATTGGGCGAAGTGCCGGGGCAGGATCT
CCTGTCATCTCACCTTGCTCCTGCCGAGAAAGTATCCATCATGGCTGATGCAATGCGGCGGCTGCATACG
CTTGATCCGGCTACCTGCCCATTCGACCACCAAGCGAAACATCGCATCGAGCGAGCACGTACTCGGATGG
AAGCCGGTCTTGTCGATCAGGATGATCTGGACGAAGAGCATCAGGGGCTCGCGCCAGCCGAACTGTTCGC
CAGGCTCAAGGCGCGCATGCCCGACGGCGAGGATCTCGTCGTGACCCATGGCGATGCCTGCTTGCCGAAT
ATCATGGTGGAAAATGGCCGCTTTTCTGGATTCATCGACTGTGGCCGGCTGGGTGTGGCGGACCGCTATC
AGGACATAGCGTTGGCTACCCGTGATATTGCTGAAGAGCTTGGCGGCGAATGGGCTGACCGCTTCCTCGT
GCTTTACGGTATCGCCGCTCCCGATTCGCAGCGCATCGCCTTCTATCGCCTTCTTGACGAGTTCTTCTGA
GCGGGACTCTGGGGTTCGAAATGACCGACCAAGCGACGCCCAACCTGCCATCACGATGGCCGCAATAAAA
TATCTTTATTTTCATTACATCTGTGTGTTGGTTTTTTGTGTGAATCGATAGCGATAAGGATCCTCTTTGC
GCTTGCGTTTTCCCTTGTCCAGATAGCCCAGTAGCTGACATTCATCCGGGGTCAGCACCGTTTCTGCGGA
CTGGCTTTCTACGTAATGGTTTCTTAGACGTCAGGTGGCACTTTTCGGGGAAATGTGCGCGGAACCCCTA
TTTGTTTATTTTTCTAAATACATTCAAATATGTATCCGCTCATGAGACAATAACCCTGATAAATGCTTCA
ATAATATTGAAAAAGGAAGAGTATGAGTATTCAACATTTCCGTGTCGCCCTTATTCCCTTTTTTGCGGCA
TTTTGCCTTCCTGTTTTTGCTCACCCAGAAACGCTGGTGAAAGTAAAAGATGCTGAAGATCAGTTGGGTG
CACGAGTGGGTTACATCGAACTGGATCTCAACAGCGGTAAGATCCTTGAGAGTTTTCGCCCCGAAGAACG
TTTTCCAATGATGAGCACTTTCAAAGTTCTGCTATGTGGCGCGGTATTATCCCGTATTGACGCCGGGCAA
GAGCAACTCGGTCGCCGCATACACTATTCTCAGAATGACTTGGTTGAGTACTCACCAGTCACAGAAAAGC
ATCTTACGGATGGCATGACAGTAAGAGAATTATGCAGTGCTGCCATAACCATGAGTGATAACACTGCGGC
CAACTTACTTCTGACAACTATCGGAGGACCGAAGGAGCTAACCGCTTTTTTGCACAACATGGGGGATCAT
GTAACTCGCCTTGATCGTTGGGAACCGGAGCTGAATGAAGCCATACCAAACGACGAGCGTGACACCACGA
TGCCTGTAGCAATGGCAACAACGTTGCGCAAACTATTAACTGGCGAACTACTTACTCTAGCTTCCCGGCA
ACAATTAATAGACTGGATGGAGGCGGATAAAGTTGCAGGACCACTTCTGCGCTCGGCCCTTCCGGCTGGC
TGGTTTATTGCTGATAAATCTGGAGCCGGTGAGCGTGGGTCTCGCGGTATCATTGCAGCACTGGGGCCAG
ATGGTAAGCCCTCCCGTATCGTAGTTATCTACACGACGGGGAGTCAGGCAACTATGGATGAACGAAATAG
ACAGATCGCTGAGATAGGTGCCTCACTGATTAAGCATTGGTAATTCGAAATGACCGACCAAGCGACGCCC
AACCGGTATCAGCTCACTCAAAGGCGGTAATACGGTTATCCACAGAATCAGGGGATAACGCAGGAAAGAA
CATGTGAGCAAAAGGCCAGCAAAAGGCCAGGAACCGTAAAAAGGCCGCGTTGCTGGCGTTTTTCCATAGG
CTCCGCCCCCCTGACGAGCATCACAAAAATCGACGCTCAAGTCAGAGGTGGCGAAACCCGACAGGACTAT
AAAGATACCAGGCGTTTCCCCCTGGAAGCTCCCTCGTGCGCTCTCCTGTTCCGACCCTGCCGCTTACCGG
ATACCTGTCCGCCTTTCTCCCTTCGGGAAGCGTGGCGCTTTCTCATAGCTCACGCTGTAGGTATCTCAGT
TCGGTGTAGGTCGTTCGCTCCAAGCTGGGCTGTGTGCACGAACCCCCCGTTCAGCCCGACCGCTGCGCCT
TATCCGGTAACTATCGTCTTGAGTCCAACCCGGTAAGACACGACTTATCGCCACTGGCAGCAGCCACTGG
TAACAGGATTAGCAGAGCGAGGTATGTAGGCGGTGCTACAGAGTTCTTGAAGTGGTGGCCTAACTACGGC
TACACTAGAAGGACAGTATTTGGTATCTGCGCTCTGCTGAAGCCAGTTACCTTCGGAAAAAGAGTTGGTA
GCTCTTGATCCGGCAAACAAACCACCGCTGGTAGCGGTGGTTTTTTTGTTTGCAAGCAGCAGATTACGCG
CAGAAAAAAAGGATTTCAAGAAGATCCTTTGATCTTTTCTACGGGGTCTGACGCTCAGTGGAACGAAAAC
TCACGTTAAGGGATTTTGGTCATGAGATTATCAAAAAGGATCTTCACCTAGATCCTTTTATAGTCCGGAA
ATACAGGAACGCACGCTGGATGGCCCTTCGCTGGGATGGTGAAACCATGAAAAATGGCAGCTTCAGTGGA
TTAAGTGGGGGTAATGTGGCCTGTACCCTCTGGTTGCATAGGTATTCATACGGTTAAAATTTATCAGGCG
CGATTGCGGCAGTTTTTCGGGTGGTTTGTTGCCATTTTTACCTGTCTGCTGCCGTGATCGCGCTGAACGC
GTTTTAGCGGTGCGTACAATTAAGGGATTATGGTAAATCCACTTACTGTCTGCCCTCGTAGCCATCGAGA
TAAACCGCAGTACTCCGGCCACGATGCGTCCGGCGTAGAGGATCGAGATCT
Features (pLannotate 1.2.2; 20 found; start..end, strand, type, name):
    140..517     +  enhancer       CMV enhancer: human cytomegalovirus immediate early enhancer
    519..718     +  promoter       CMV promoter: human cytomegalovirus (CMV) immediate early promoter
    857..989     +  intron         chimeric intron: chimera between introns from human β-globin and immunoglobulin heavy chain genes
   1033..1051    +  promoter       T7 promoter: promoter for bacteriophage T7 RNA polymerase
   1087..1422    +  CDS            barnase: ribonuclease from Bacillus amyloliquefaciens The barnase gene is lethal in standard bacterial transformation strains.
   1518..1547    +  misc_feature   MCS (fragment): pUC18/19 multiple cloning site
   1554..1603    +  CDS            SET1 (fragment): solubility-enhancement tag derived from T7 phage gene 10B
   1611..1630    +  terminator     T7 terminator (fragment): transcription terminator for bacteriophage T7 RNA polymerase
   1652..1773    -  polyA_signal   SV40 poly(A) signal: SV40 polyadenylation signal
   1796..1864    -  CDS            large T antigen (fragment): large T antigen from SV40 (simian virus 40)
   1869..1901    +  rep_origin     M13 ori (fragment): M13 bacteriophage origin of replication; arrow indicates direction of (+) strand synthesis
   1902..1953    -  misc_feature   bom (fragment): basis of mobility region from pBR322
   2018..2375    +  promoter       SV40 promoter: SV40 enhancer and early promoter
   2426..3217    +  CDS            neo: KKA2_KLEPN - Also known as kan, nptII. Experimental evidence at protein level: Swiss-Prot protein existence level 1. Resistance to kanamycin, neomycin, paromomycin, ribostamycin, butirosin and gentamicin B. From Klebsiella pneumoniae.
   3284..3332    +  polyA_signal   poly(A) signal: synthetic polyadenylation signal
   3353..3445    -  CDS            tnpA (fragment): TN5P_ECOLX - Also known as tnp. Experimental evidence at protein level: Swiss-Prot protein existence level 1. Mediates transposition of transposon Tn5 by a 'cut and paste' mechanism. First, the monomeric transposase binds the 19 bp inverted DNA repeats flanking the transposon. Then, dimerization of the DNA- bound transposase creates a synaptic DNA complex. After nicking of the first DNA strand, excision of the transposon proceeds through a series of intermediates. The transposase then mediates the insertion of the transposon at a new site by strand transfer. The activity of the wild- type tran
   3488..3592    +  promoter       AmpR promoter: bla
   3593..4453    +  CDS            AmpR: β-lactamase; bla; confers resistance to ampicillin, carbenicillin, and related antibiotics
   4611..5199    -  rep_origin     ori: high-copy-number ColE1/pMB1/pBR322/pUC origin of replication
   5315..5598    +  misc_feature   cer region: ColE1-derived recombination site that helps to maintain plasmids as monomers
