>Addgene plasmid #236907 | pFC37A HiBiT CMV-neo Flexi Vector | addgene full sequence | sequence record 474109 | Addgene NGS Result
CACCTGTGGAGAGAAAGGCAAAGTGGATGTCAGTAAGACCAATAGGTGCCTATCAGAAACGCAAGAGTCT
TCTCTGTCTCGACAAGCCCAGTTTCTATTGGTCTCCTTAAACCTGTCTTGTAACCTTGATACTTACCTGC
CCAGTGCCTCACGACCAACTTCTGCAGCTTAAGTTCGAGACTGTTGTGTCAGAAGCACTGACTGCGTTAG
CAATTTAACTGTGATAAACTACCGCAATAAAGCTTCTAGTGATCTGACGGTTCACTAAACCAGCTCTGCT
TATATAGACCTCCCACCGTACACGCCTACCGCCCATTTGCGTCAACGGGGCGGGGTTATTACGACATTTT
GGAAAGTCCCGTTGATTTTGGTGCCAAAACAAACTCCCATTGACGTCAATGGGGTGGAGACTTGGAAATC
CCCGTGAGTCAAACCGCTATCCACGCCCATTGGTGTACTGCCAAAACCGCATCACCATGGTAATAGCGAT
GACTAATACGTAGATGTACTGCCAAGTAGGAAAGTCCCGTAAGGTCATGTACTGGGCATAATGCCAGGCG
GGCCATTTACCGTCATTGACGTCAATAGGGGGCGGACTTGGCATATGATACACTTGATGTACTGCCAAGT
GGGCAGTTTACCGTAAATACTCCACCCATTGACGTCAATGGAAAGTCCCTATTGGCGTTACTATGGGAAC
ATACGTCATTATTGACGTCAATGGGCGGGGGTCGTTGGGCGGTCAGCCAGGCGGGCCATTTACCGTAAGT
TATGTAACGCGGAACTCCATATATGGGCTATGAACTAATGACCCCGTAATTGATTACTATTAATAACTAG
TCAATAATCAATGCCAACATGGCGGTCATATTGGACATGAGCCAATATAAATGTACATATTATGATATAG
ATACAACGTATGCAATGGCCAATAGCCAATATTGATTTATGCTATATAACCAATGAATAATATGGCTAAT
GGCCAATATTGAAGATCTCGATCCTCTACGCCGGACGCATCGTGGCCGGAGTACTGCGGTTTATCTCGAT
GGCTACGAGGGCAGACAGTAAGTGGATTTACCATAATCCCTTAATTGTACGCACCGCTAAAACGCGTTCA
GCGCGATCACGGCAGCAGACAGGTAAAAATGGCAACAAACCACCCGAAAAACTGCCGCAATCGCGCCTGA
TAAATTTTAACCGTATGAATACCTATGCAACCAGAGGGTACAGGCCACATTACCCCCACTTAATCCACTG
AAGCTGCCATTTTTCATGGTTTCACCATCCCAGCGAAGGGCCATCCAGCGTGCGTTCCTGTATTTCCGGA
CTATAAAAGGATCTAGGTGAAGATCCTTTTTGATAATCTCATGACCAAAATCCCTTAACGTGAGTTTTCG
TTCCACTGAGCGTCAGACCCCGTAGAAAAGATCAAAGGATCTTCTTGAAATCCTTTTTTTCTGCGCGTAA
TCTGCTGCTTGCAAACAAAAAAACCACCGCTACCAGCGGTGGTTTGTTTGCCGGATCAAGAGCTACCAAC
TCTTTTTCCGAAGGTAACTGGCTTCAGCAGAGCGCAGATACCAAATACTGTCCTTCTAGTGTAGCCGTAG
TTAGGCCACCACTTCAAGAACTCTGTAGCACCGCCTACATACCTCGCTCTGCTAATCCTGTTACCAGTGG
CTGCTGCCAGTGGCGATAAGTCGTGTCTTACCGGGTTGGACTCAAGACGATAGTTACCGGATAAGGCGCA
GCGGTCGGGCTGAACGGGGGGTTCGTGCACACAGCCCAGCTTGGAGCGAACGACCTACACCGAACTGAGA
TACCTACAGCGTGAGCTATGAGAAAGCGCCACGCTTCCCGAAGGGAGAAAGGCGGACAGGTATCCGGTAA
GCGGCAGGGTCGGAACAGGAGAGCGCACGAGGGAGCTTCCAGGGGGAAACGCCTGGTATCTTTATAGTCC
TGTCGGGTTTCGCCACCTCTGACTTGAGCGTCGATTTTTGTGATGCTCGTCAGGGGGGCGGAGCCTATGG
AAAAACGCCAGCAACGCGGCCTTTTTACGGTTCCTGGCCTTTTGCTGGCCTTTTGCTCACATGTTCTTTC
CTGCGTTATCCCCTGATTCTGTGGATAACCGTATTACCGCCTTTGAGTGAGCTGATACCGGTTGGGCGTC
GCTTGGTCGGTCATTTCGAATTACCAATGCTTAATCAGTGAGGCACCTATCTCAGCGATCTGTCTATTTC
GTTCATCCATAGTTGCCTGACTCCCCGTCGTGTAGATAACTACGATACGGGAGGGCTTACCATCTGGCCC
CAGTGCTGCAATGATACCGCGAGACCCACGCTCACCGGCTCCAGATTTATCAGCAATAAACCAGCCAGCC
GGAAGGGCCGAGCGCAGAAGTGGTCCTGCAACTTTATCCGCCTCCATCCAGTCTATTAATTGTTGCCGGG
AAGCTAGAGTAAGTAGTTCGCCAGTTAATAGTTTGCGCAACGTTGTTGCCATTGCTACAGGCATCGTGGT
GTCACGCTCGTCGTTTGGTATGGCTTCATTCAGCTCCGGTTCCCAACGATCAAGGCGAGTTACATGATCC
CCCATGTTGTGCAAAAAAGCGGTTAGCTCCTTCGGTCCTCCGATAGTTGTCAGAAGTAAGTTGGCCGCAG
TGTTATCACTCATGGTTATGGCAGCACTGCATAATTCTCTTACTGTCATGCCATCCGTAAGATGCTTTTC
TGTGACTGGTGAGTACTCAACCAAGTCATTCTGAGAATAGTGTATGCGGCGACCGAGTTGCTCTTGCCCG
GCGTCAATACGGGATAATACCGCGCCACATAGCAGAACTTTGAAAGTGCTCATCATTGGAAAACGTTCTT
CGGGGCGAAAACTCTCAAGGATCTTACCGCTGTTGAGATCCAGTTCGATGTAACCCACTCGTGCACCCAA
CTGATCTTCAGCATCTTTTACTTTCACCAGCGTTTCTGGGTGAGCAAAAACAGGAAGGCAAAATGCCGCA
AAAAAGGGAATAAGGGCGACACGGAAATGTTGAATACTCATACTCTTCCTTTTTCAATATTATTGAAGCA
TTTATCAGGGTTATTGTCTCATGAGCGGATACATATTTGAATGTATTTAGAAAAATAAACAAATAGGGGT
TCCGCGCACATTTCCCCGAAAAGTGCCACCTGACGTCTAAGAAACCATTACGTAGAAAGCCAGTCCGCAG
AAACGGTGCTGACCCCGGATGAATGTCAGCTACTGGGCTATCTGGACAAGGGAAAACGCAAGCGCAAAGA
GGATCCTTATCGCTATCGATTCACACAAAAAACCAACACACAGATGTAATGAAAATAAAGATATTTTATT
GCGGCCATCGTGATGGCAGGTTGGGCGTCGCTTGGTCGGTCATTTCGAACCCCAGAGTCCCGCTCAGAAG
AACTCGTCAAGAAGGCGATAGAAGGCGATGCGCTGCGAATCGGGAGCGGCGATACCGTAAAGCACGAGGA
AGCGGTCAGCCCATTCGCCGCCAAGCTCTTCAGCAATATCACGGGTAGCCAACGCTATGTCCTGATAGCG
GTCCGCCACACCCAGCCGGCCACAGTCGATGAATCCAGAAAAGCGGCCATTTTCCACCATGATATTCGGC
AAGCAGGCATCGCCATGGGTCACGACGAGATCCTCGCCGTCGGGCATGCGCGCCTTGAGCCTGGCGAACA
GTTCGGCTGGCGCGAGCCCCTGATGCTCTTCGTCCAGATCATCCTGATCGACAAGACCGGCTTCCATCCG
AGTACGTGCTCGCTCGATGCGATGTTTCGCTTGGTGGTCGAATGGGCAGGTAGCCGGATCAAGCGTATGC
AGCCGCCGCATTGCATCAGCCATGATGGATACTTTCTCGGCAGGAGCAAGGTGAGATGACAGGAGATCCT
GCCCCGGCACTTCGCCCAATAGCAGCCAGTCCCTTCCCGCTTCAGTGACAACGTCGAGCACAGCTGCGCA
AGGAACGCCCGTCGTGGCCAGCCACGATAGCCGCGCTGCCTCGTCCTGCAGTTCATTCAGGGCACCGGAC
AGGTCGGTCTTGACAAAAAGAACCGGGCGCCCCTGCGCTGACAGCCGGAACACGGCGGCATCAGAGCAGC
CGATTGTCTGTTGTGCCCAGTCATAGCCGAATAGCCTCTCCACCCAAGCGGCCGGAGAACCTGCGTGCAA
TCCATCTTGTTCAATCATGGTGGCTCTAGCCTTAAGTTCGAGACTGTTGTGTCAGAAGAATCAAGCTTTT
TGCAAAAGCCTAGGCCTCCAAAAAAGCCTCCTCACTACTTCTGGAATAGCTCAGAGGCCGAGGCGGCCTC
GGCCTCTGCATAAATAAAAAAAATTAGTCAGCCATGGGGCGGAGAATGGGCGGAACTGGGCGGAGTTAGG
GGCGGGATGGGCGGAGTTAGGGGCGGGACTATGGTTGCTGACTAATTGAGATGCATGCTTTGCATACTTC
TGCCTGCTGGGGAGCCTGGGGACTTTCCACACCTGGTTGCTGACTAATTGAGATGCATGCTTTGCATACT
TCTGCCTGCTGGGGAGCCTGGGGACTTTCCACACCCTAACTGACACACATTCCACAGCTGGTTCTTTCCG
CCTCAGGAGTGGA
Features (pLannotate 1.2.2; 11 found; start..end, strand, type, name):
      4..136     -  intron         chimeric intron: chimera between introns from human β-globin and immunoglobulin heavy chain genes
    275..474     -  promoter       CMV promoter: human cytomegalovirus (CMV) immediate early promoter
    476..853     -  enhancer       CMV enhancer: human cytomegalovirus immediate early enhancer
   1046..1329    -  misc_feature   cer region: ColE1-derived recombination site that helps to maintain plasmids as monomers
   1445..2033    +  rep_origin     ori: high-copy-number ColE1/pMB1/pBR322/pUC origin of replication
   2191..3051    -  CDS            AmpR: β-lactamase; bla; confers resistance to ampicillin, carbenicillin, and related antibiotics
   3052..3156    -  promoter       AmpR promoter: bla
   3199..3291    +  CDS            tnpA (fragment): TN5P_ECOLX - Also known as tnp. Experimental evidence at protein level: Swiss-Prot protein existence level 1. Mediates transposition of transposon Tn5 by a 'cut and paste' mechanism. First, the monomeric transposase binds the 19 bp inverted DNA repeats flanking the transposon. Then, dimerization of the DNA- bound transposase creates a synaptic DNA complex. After nicking of the first DNA strand, excision of the transposon proceeds through a series of intermediates. The transposase then mediates the insertion of the transposon at a new site by strand transfer. The activity of the wild- type tran
   3312..3360    -  polyA_signal   poly(A) signal: synthetic polyadenylation signal
   3427..4218    -  CDS            neo: KKA2_KLEPN - Also known as kan, nptII. Experimental evidence at protein level: Swiss-Prot protein existence level 1. Resistance to kanamycin, neomycin, paromomycin, ribostamycin, butirosin and gentamicin B. From Klebsiella pneumoniae.
   4269..4626    -  promoter       SV40 promoter: SV40 enhancer and early promoter
