[The description below was written by a language model from this plasmid's Addgene catalogue record and pLannotate feature annotations shown in this document.]
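Description:
pFC37A HiBiT CMV-neo Flexi Vector is an empty mammalian expression backbone from the Flexi cloning system, intended for transfection and for producing a protein of interest fused to the small HiBiT peptide tag, which can complement a larger luciferase fragment to give a luminescent readout. It is propagated in E. coli as a high-copy plasmid through a ColE1/pUC-type origin with ampicillin selection (AmpR under its own bla promoter), and it carries a cer site that helps keep the plasmid monomeric. For selection in mammalian cells, an SV40 enhancer/early promoter drives the neo gene, followed by a synthetic poly(A) signal, giving G418 resistance.

In the depositor's 5,651 bp sequence, the expression cassette consists of the CMV immediate early enhancer and promoter, a chimeric β-globin/immunoglobulin intron, and a T7 promoter that also allows phage polymerase-driven transcription. Next comes a barnase coding sequence in the cloning position and then an SV40 poly(A) signal. Barnase is lethal to standard bacterial strains, so it serves as a counter-selectable stuffer: only clones in which an insert has replaced it should grow.

The HiBiT tag is not annotated in either feature table, probably because it is so short. The catalogue lists it as N-terminal on the backbone, but the tables cannot confirm its position relative to the cloning site. Several small annotated fragments (tnpA, SET1, large T antigen, M13 ori, bom) look like residual or incidental matches rather than functional parts.

The repository's sequencing result is only 4,633 nt, and its table lacks the T7 promoter, barnase and SV40 poly(A) region. The two records therefore differ across the cloning cassette, and the record does not explain why.
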