Addgene plasmid #236907: pFC37A HiBiT CMV-neo Flexi Vector
Purpose: (Empty Backbone) Transfection backbone with HiBiT protein and CMV promoter
Depositing lab: Promega Corporation.
Backbone
  Vector backbone: pFC37A HiBiT CMV-neo Flexi(R) Vector
  Vector type: Mammalian Expression
  Selectable markers: Neomycin (select with G418)
  Tag / fusion protein: HiBiT (N terminal on backbone)
Growth in bacteria
  Bacterial resistance: Ampicillin, 100 μg/mL
  Growth temperature: 37°C
  Growth strain: DH5alpha
  Copy number: High Copy
Gene/Insert
  Gene/Insert name: None
  Mutation: None
  Tag / fusion protein: HiBiT (N terminal on backbone)
Terms and licenses: Academic/Nonprofit Terms; Industry Terms
How to cite: pFC37A HiBiT CMV-neo Flexi Vector was a gift from Promega Corporation (Addgene plasmid # 236907)
